>Addgene plasmid #112487 | pcDNA3.1-hRIPK1-Flag | addgene full sequence | sequence record 214532 | Addgene NGS Result
GACATTGATTATTGACTAGTTATTAATAGTAATCAATTACGGGGTCATTAGTTCATAGCCCATATATGGA
GTTCCGCGTTACATAACTTACGGTAAATGGCCCGCCTGGCTGACCGCCCAACGACCCCCGCCCATTGACG
TCAATAATGACGTATGTTCCCATAGTAACGCCAATAGGGACTTTCCATTGACGTCAATGGGTGGAGTATT
TACGGTAAACTGCCCACTTGGCAGTACATCAAGTGTATCATATGCCAAGTACGCCCCCTATTGACGTCAA
TGACGGTAAATGGCCCGCCTGGCATTATGCCCAGTACATGACCTTATGGGACTTTCCTACTTGGCAGTAC
ATCTACGTATTAGTCATCGCTATTACCATGGTGATGCGGTTTTGGCAGTACATCAATGGGCGTGGATAGC
GGTTTGACTCACGGGGATTTCCAAGTCTCCACCCCATTGACGTCAATGGGAGTTTGTTTTGGCACCAAAA
TCAACGGGACTTTCCAAAATGTCGTAACAACTCCGCCCCATTGACGCAAATGGGCGGTAGGCGTGTACGG
TGGGAGGTCTATATAAGCAGAGCTCTCTGGCTAACTAGAGAACCCACTGCTTACTGGCTTATCGAAATTA
ATACGACTCACTATAGGGAGACCCAAGCTTGGTACCGGATCCCCCGGGAATCAAAACATGGATTACAAAG
ACGATGACGATAAAGAATTCAGGATGCAACCAGACATGTCCTTGAATGTCATTAAGATGAAATCCAGTGA
CTTCCTGGAGAGTGCAGAACTGGACAGCGGAGGCTTTGGGAAGGTGTCTCTGTGTTTCCACAGAACCCAG
GGACTCATGATCATGAAAACAGTGTACAAGGGGCCCAACTGCATTGAGCACAACGAGGCCCTCTTGGAGG
AGGCGAAGATGATGAACAGACTGAGACACAGCCGGGTGGTGAAGCTCCTGGGCGTCATCATAGAGGAAGG
GAAGTACTCCCTGGTGATGGAGTACATGGAGAAGGGCAACCTGATGCACGTGCTGAAAGCCGAGATGAGT
ACTCCGCTTTCTGTAAAAGGAAGGATAATTTTGGAAATCATTGAAGGAATGTGCTACTTACATGGAAAAG
GCGTGATACACAAGGACCTGAAGCCTGAAAATATCCTTGTTGATAATGACTTCCACATTAAGATCGCAGA
CCTCGGCCTTGCCTCCTTTAAGATGTGGAGCAAACTGAATAATGAAGAGCACAATGAGCTGAGGGAAGTG
GACGGCACCGCTAAGAAGAATGGCGGCACCCTCTACTACATGGCGCCCGAGCACCTGAATGACGTCAACG
CAAAGCCCACAGAGAAGTCGGATGTGTACAGCTTTGCTGTAGTACTCTGGGCGATATTTGCAAATAAGGA
GCCATATGAAAATGCTATCTGTGAGCAGCAGTTGATAATGTGCATAAAATCTGGGAACAGGCCAGATGTG
GATGACATCACTGAGTACTGCCCAAGAGAAATTATCAGTCTCATGAAGCTCTGCTGGGAAGCGAATCCGG
AAGCTCGGCCGACATTTCCTGGCATTGAAGAAAAATTTAGGCCTTTTTATTTAAGTCAATTAGAAGAAAG
TGTAGAAGAGGACGTGAAGAGTTTAAAGAAAGAGTATTCAAACGAAAATGCAGTTGTGAAGAGAATGCAG
TCTCTTCAACTTGATTGTGTGGCAGTACCTTCAAGCCGGTCAAATTCAGCCACAGAACAGCCTGGTTCAC
TGCACAGTTCCCAGGGACTTGGGATGGGTCCTGTGGAGGAGTCCTGGTTTGCTCCTTCCCTGGAGCACCC
ACAAGAAGAGAATGAGCCCAGCCTGCAGAGTAAACTCCAAGACGAAGCCAACTACCATCTTTATGGCAGC
CGCATGGACAGGCAGACGAAACAGCAGCCCAGACAGAATGTGGCTTACAACAGAGAGGAGGAAAGGAGAC
GCAGGGTCTCCCATGACCCTTTTGCACAGCAAAGACCTTACGAGAATTTTCAGAATACAGAGGGAAAAGG
CACTGCTTATTCCAGTGCAGCCAGTCATGGTAATGCAGTGCACCAGCCCTCAGGGCTCACCAGCCAACCT
CAAGTACTGTATCAGAACAATGGATTATATAGCTCACATGGCTTTGGAACAAGACCACTGGATCCAGGAA
CAGCAGGTCCCAGAGTTTGGTACAGGCCAATTCCAAGTCATATGCCTAGTCTGCATAATATCCCAGTGCC
TGAGACCAACTATCTAGGAAATACACCCACCATGCCATTCAGCTCCTTGCCACCAACAGATGAATCTATA
AAATATACCATATACAATAGTACTGGCATTCAGATTGGAGCCTACAATTATATGGAGATTGGTGGGACGA
GTTCATCACTACTAGACAGCACAAATACGAACTTCAAAGAAGAGCCAGCTGCTAAGTACCAAGCTATCTT
TGATAATACCACTAGTCTGACGGATAAACACCTGGACCCAATCAGGGAAAATCTGGGAAAGCACTGGAAA
AACTGTGCCCGTAAACTGGGCTTCACACAGTCTCAGATTGATGAAATTGACCATGACTATGAGCGAGATG
GACTGAAAGAAAAGGTTTACCAGATGCTCCAAAAGTGGGTGATGAGGGAAGGCATAAAGGGAGCCACGGT
GGGGAAGCTGGCCCAGGCGCTCCACCAGTGTTCCAGGATCGACCTTCTGAGCAGCTTGATTTACGTCAGC
CAGAACCTGAATTCTGCAGATATCCATCACACTGGCGGCCGCTCGAGTAGATGACTAGTCTAGAGGGCCC
TATTCTATAGTGTCACCTAAATGCTAGAGCTCGCTGATCAGCCTCGACTGTGCCTTCTAGTTGCCAGCCA
TCTGTTGTTTGCCCCTCCCCCGTGCCTTCCTTGACCCTGGAAGGTGCCACTCCCACTGTCCTTTCCTAAT
AAAATGAGGAAATTGCATCGCATTGTCTGAGTAGGTGTCATTCTATTCTGGGGGGTGGGGTGGGGCAGGA
CAGCAAGGGGGAGGATTGGGAAGACAATAGCAGGCATGCTGGGGATGCGGTGGGCTCTATGGCTTCTGAG
GCGGAAAGAACCAGTGGCGGTAATACGGTTATCCACAGAATCAGGGGATAACGCAGGAAAGAACATGTGA
GCAAAAGGCCAGCAAAAGGCCAGGAACCGTAAAAAGGCCGCGTTGCTGGCGTTTTTCCATAGGCTCCGCC
CCCCTGACGAGCATCACAAAAATCGACGCTCAAGTCAGAGGTGGCGAAACCCGACAGGACTATAAAGATA
CCAGGCGTTTCCCCCTGGAAGCTCCCTCGTGCGCTCTCCTGTTCCGACCCTGCCGCTTACCGGATACCTG
TCCGCCTTTCTCCCTTCGGGAAGCGTGGCGCTTTCTCATAGCTCACGCTGTAGGTATCTCAGTTCGGTGT
AGGTCGTTCGCTCCAAGCTGGGCTGTGTGCACGAACCCCCCGTTCAGCCCGACCGCTGCGCCTTATCCGG
TAACTATCGTCTTGAGTCCAACCCGGTAAGACACGACTTATCGCCACTGGCAGCAGCCACTGGTAACAGG
ATTAGCAGAGCGAGGTATGTAGGCGGTGCTACAGAGTTCTTGAAGTGGTGGCCTAACTACGGCTACACTA
GAAGAACAGTATTTGGTATCTGCGCTCTGCTGAAGCCAGTTACCTTCGGAAAAAGAGTTGGTAGCTCTTG
ATCCGGCAAACAAACCACCGCTGGTAGCGGTGGTTTTTTTGTTTGCAAGCAGCAGATTACGCGCAGAAAA
AAAGGATCTCAAGAAGATCCTTTGATCTTTTCTACGGGGTCTGACGCTCAGTGGAACGAAAACTCACGTT
AAGGGATTTTGGTCATGAGATTATCAAAAAGGATCTTCACCTAGATCCTTTTAAATTAAAAATGAAGTTT
TAAATCAATCTAAAGTATATATGAGTAACCTGAGGCTATGGCAGGGCCTGCCGCCCCGACGTTGGCTGCG
AGCCCTGGGCCTTCACCCGAACTTGGGGGGTGGGGTGGGGAAAAGGAAGAAACGCGGGCGTATTGGCCCC
AATGGGGTCTCGGTGGGGTATCGACAGAGTGCCAGCCCTGGGACCGAACCCCGCGTTTATGAACAAACGA
CCCAACACCGTGCGTTTTATTCTGTCTTTTTATTGCCGTCATAGCGCGGGTTCCTTCCGGTATTGTCTCC
TTCCGTGTTTCAGTTAGCCTCCCCCTAGGGTGGGCGAAGAACTCCAGCATGAGATCCCCGCGCTGGAGGA
TCATCCAGCCGGCGTCCCGGAAAACGATTCCGAAGCCCAACCTTTCATAGAAGGCGGCGGTGGAATCGAA
ATCTCGTGATGGCAGGTTGGGCGTCGCTTGGTCGGTCATTTCGAACCCCAGAGTCCCGCTCAGAAGAACT
CGTCAAGAAGGCGATAGAAGGCGATGCGCTGCGAATCGGGAGCGGCGATACCGTAAAGCACGAGGAAGCG
GTCAGCCCATTCGCCGCCAAGCTCTTCAGCAATATCACGGGTAGCCAACGCTATGTCCTGATAGCGGTCC
GCCACACCCAGCCGGCCACAGTCGATGAATCCAGAAAAGCGGCCATTTTCCACCATGATATTCGGCAAGC
AGGCATCGCCATGGGTCACGACGAGATCCTCGCCGTCGGGCATGCTCGCCTTGAGCCTGGCGAACAGTTC
GGCTGGCGCGAGCCCCTGATGCTCTTCGTCCAGATCATCCTGATCGACAAGACCGGCTTCCATCCGAGTA
CGTGCTCGCTCGATGCGATGTTTCGCTTGGTGGTCGAATGGGCAGGTAGCCGGATCAAGCGTATGCAGCC
GCCGCATTGCATCAGCCATGATGGATACTTTCTCGGCAGGAGCAAGGTGAGATGACAGGAGATCCTGCCC
CGGCACTTCGCCCAATAGCAGCCAGTCCCTTCCCGCTTCAGTGACAACGTCGAGCACAGCTGCGCAAGGA
ACGCCCGTCGTGGCCAGCCACGATAGCCGCGCTGCCTCGTCTTGCAGTTCATTCAGGGCACCGGACAGGT
CGGTCTTGACAAAAAGAACCGGGCGCCCCTGCGCTGACAGCCGGAACACGGCGGCATCAGAGCAGCCGAT
TGTCTGTTGTGCCCAGTCATAGCCGAATAGCCTCTCCACCCAAGCGGCCGGAGAACCTGCGTGCAATCCA
TCTTGTTCAATCATGCGAAACGATCCTCATCCTGTCTCTTGATCGATCTTTGCAAAAGCCTAGGCCTCCA
AAAAAGCCTCCTCACTACTTCTGGAATAGCTCAGAGGCCGAGGCGGCCTCGGCCTCTGCATAAATAAAAA
AAATTAGTCAGCCATGGGGCGGAGAATGGGCGGAACTGGGCGGAGTTAGGGGCGGGATGGGCGGAGTTAG
GGGCGGGACTATGGTTGCTGACTAATTGAGATGCATGCTTTGCATACTTCTGCCTGCTGGGGAGCCTGGG
GACTTTCCACACCTGGTTGCTGACTAATTGAGATGCATGCTTTGCATACTTCTGCCTGCTGGGGAGCCTG
GGGACTTTCCACACCCTAACTGACACACATTCCACAGCTGGTTCTTTCCGCCTCAGGACTCTTCCTTTTT
CAATAAATCAATCTAAAGTATATATGAGTAAACTTGGTCTGACAGTTACCAATGCTTAATCAGTGAGGCA
CCTATCTCAGCGATCTGTCTATTTCGTTCATCCATAGTTGCCTGACTCCCCGTCGTGTAGATAACTACGA
TACGGGAGGGCTTACCATCTGGCCCCAGTGCTGCAATGATACCGCGAGACCCACGCTCACCGGCTCCAGA
TTTATCAGCAATAAACCAGCCAGCCGGAAGGGCCGAGCGCAGAAGTGGTCCTGCAACTTTATCCGCCTCC
ATCCAGTCTATTAATTGTTGCCGGGAAGCTAGAGTAAGTAGTTCGCCAGTTAATAGTTTGCGCAACGTTG
TTGCCATTGCTACAGGCATCGTGGTGTCACGCTCGTCGTTTGGTATGGCTTCATTCAGCTCCGGTTCCCA
ACGATCAAGGCGAGTTACATGATCCCCCATGTTGTGCAAAAAAGCGGTTAGCTCCTTCGGTCCTCCGATC
GTTGTCAGAAGTAAGTTGGCCGCAGTGTTATCACTCATGGTTATGGCAGCACTGCATAATTCTCTTACTG
TCATGCCATCCGTAAGATGCTTTTCTGTGACTGGTGAGTACTCAACCAAGTCATTCTGAGAATAGTGTAT
GCGGCGACCGAGTTGCTCTTGCCCGGCGTCAATACGGGATAATACCGCGCCACATAGCAGAACTTTAAAA
GTGCTCATCATTGGAAAACGTTCTTCGGGGCGAAAACTCTCAAGGATCTTACCGCTGTTGAGATCCAGTT
CGATGTAACCCACTCGTGCACCCAACTGATCTTCAGCATCTTTTACTTTCACCAGCGTTTCTGGGTGAGC
AAAAACAGGAAGGCAAAATGCCGCAAAAAAGGGAATAAGGGCGACACGGAAATGTTGAATACTCATACTC
TTCCTTTTTCAATATTATTGAAGCATTTATCAGGGTTATTGTCTCATGAGCGGATACATATTTGAATGTA
TTTAGAAAAATAAACAAATAGGGGTTCCGCGCACATTTCCCCGAAAAGTGCCACCTG
[124 nt withheld, positions 6638-6761]
C
[91 nt withheld, positions 6763-6853]
A
[49 nt withheld, positions 6855-6903]
CCTTTGACGTTGGAGTCCACGTTCTTT
[37 nt withheld, positions 6931-6967]
ACCCTATCTCGGTCTATTCTTTTGATTTATAAGGGATTTTGCCGATTTCGGCCTATTGGTTAAAAAATGA
GCTGATTTAACAAAAATTTAACGCGAATTTTAACAAAATATTAACGCTTACAATTTACGCGCGCGTT
Features (pLannotate 1.2.2; 19 found; start..end, strand, type, name):
      1..380     +  enhancer       CMV enhancer: human cytomegalovirus immediate early enhancer
    381..584     +  promoter       CMV promoter: human cytomegalovirus (CMV) immediate early promoter
    580..613     +  LTR            5' LTR (truncated) (fragment): truncated 5' long terminal repeat (LTR) from HIV-1
    629..647     +  promoter       T7 promoter: promoter for bacteriophage T7 RNA polymerase
    694..714     +  CDS            3xFLAG (fragment): three tandem FLAG® epitope tags
    724..2736    +  CDS            RIPK1: RIPK1_HUMAN - Also known as RIP From Homo sapiens (Human).
   2804..2822    -  promoter       SP6 promoter: promoter for bacteriophage SP6 RNA polymerase
   2848..3072    +  polyA_signal   bGH poly(A) signal: bovine growth hormone polyadenylation signal
   3076..3094    +  promoter       SV40 promoter (fragment): SV40 enhancer and early promoter
   3204..3792    -  rep_origin     ori: high-copy-number ColE1/pMB1/pBR322/pUC origin of replication
   4014..4030    +  polyA_signal   bGH poly(A) signal (fragment): bovine growth hormone polyadenylation signal
   4121..4168    -  polyA_signal   HSV TK poly(A) signal: herpes simplex virus thymidine kinase polyadenylation signal (Cole and Stacy, 1985)
   4227..4379    -  CDS            ble (fragment): BLE_KLEPN - Experimental evidence at protein level: Swiss-Prot protein existence level 1. Binding protein with a strong affinity to the bleomycin family of antibiotics. Binds to CL990; an antimitotic-antibiotic compound. From Klebsiella pneumoniae.
   4400..5194    -  CDS            NeoR/KanR: aminoglycoside phosphotransferase from Tn5; aph(3')-II (or nptII); confers resistance to neomycin, kanamycin, and G418 (Geneticin®)
   5229..5586    -  promoter       SV40 promoter: SV40 enhancer and early promoter
   5588..5605    -  promoter       AmpR promoter (fragment): bla
   5646..6506    -  CDS            AmpR: β-lactamase; bla; confers resistance to ampicillin, carbenicillin, and related antibiotics
   6507..6611    -  promoter       AmpR promoter: bla
   6638..7066    +  rep_origin     f1 ori (sequence partly withheld): f1 bacteriophage origin of replication; arrow indicates direction of (+) strand synthesis
