[The description below was written by a language model from this plasmid's Addgene catalogue record and pLannotate feature annotations shown in this document.]
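Description:
pcDNA3.1-hRIPK1-Flag is a mammalian expression plasmid (about 7.1 kb in the sequenced record) built on a pcDNA3.1-type backbone for producing human RIPK1 (receptor-interacting serine/threonine-protein kinase 1, also called RIP or RIP1) with a Flag epitope. Despite the order of elements in the name, the tag sits at the N-terminus. The annotation agrees with this, showing a short Flag-matching segment (flagged as a fragment of 3xFLAG, consistent in length with a single epitope) immediately upstream of the roughly 2 kb RIPK1 coding sequence. Transcription is driven by the human cytomegalovirus immediate-early enhancer and promoter and is terminated by the bovine growth hormone polyadenylation signal. T7 and SP6 phage promoters flank the insert, the usual arrangement for sequencing priming or in vitro transcription. The restriction sites used for cloning are not recorded.

In bacteria the plasmid is maintained at high copy through a ColE1/pUC-type origin and selected with ampicillin via the β-lactamase gene; an f1 origin is also present, which permits single-stranded DNA production. For mammalian cells, an SV40 early promoter drives the Tn5 neomycin phosphotransferase gene, followed by an HSV TK polyadenylation signal, which would allow G418 selection of stable transfectants. Several small annotated hits (a truncated HIV-1 LTR fragment, a ble fragment, and stray SV40, bGH poly(A) and AmpR promoter fragments) appear to be short sequence matches or backbone remnants rather than functional modules. The stated purpose is simply mammalian expression of Flag-hRIPK1; the epitope would allow detection or immunoprecipitation of the kinase with anti-Flag reagents.
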