Addgene plasmid #112487: pcDNA3.1-hRIPK1-Flag
Purpose: Mammalian expression of Flag-hRIPK1. Please note Flag tag is N-terminal.
Depositing lab: Junying Yuan. Depositing organization: Harvard Medical School.
Backbone
  Vector backbone: pcDNA3.1
  Vector type: Mammalian Expression
Growth in bacteria
  Bacterial resistance: Ampicillin, 100 μg/mL
  Growth temperature: 37°C
  Growth strain: DH5alpha
  Copy number: High Copy
Gene/Insert
  Gene/Insert name: RIPK1
  Species: H. sapiens (human)
  Entrez Gene: RIPK1 (a.k.a. AIEFL, IMD57, RIP, RIP-1, RIP1)
  Tag / fusion protein: Flag (N terminal on insert)
  Cloning method: Restriction Enzyme; 5′ cloning site Unknown (unknown if destroyed); 3′ cloning site Unknown (unknown if destroyed)
Terms and licenses: Academic/Nonprofit Terms; Industry Terms: Not Available to Industry
How to cite: pcDNA3.1-hRIPK1-Flag was a gift from Junying Yuan (Addgene plasmid # 112487 ; http://n2t.net/addgene:112487 ; RRID:Addgene_112487)
